Addgene plasmid #63823: mRFP1-31
Purpose: A member of an RBS library for mRFP1 with different translation rates
Depositing lab: Howard Salis. Depositing organization: Pennsylvania State University. Publication: Efficient search, mapping, and optimization of multi-protein genetic systems in diverse bacteria. Farasat I, Kushwaha M, Collens J, Easterbrook M, Guido M, Salis HM. Mol Syst Biol. 2014 Jun 21;10:731. doi: 10.15252/msb.20134955. PubMed 24952589.
Backbone
  Vector backbone: FTV
  Vector type: Bacterial Expression
Growth in bacteria
  Bacterial resistance: Chloramphenicol, 25 μg/mL
  Growth temperature: 37°C
  Growth strain: DH10B
  Copy number: High Copy
Gene/Insert
  Gene/Insert name: mRFP1
  Species: Synthetic
  Mutation: Codon optimized for E.coli
  Promoter: J23100
  Cloning method: Restriction Enzyme; 5′ cloning site unknown (unknown if destroyed); 3′ cloning site unknown (unknown if destroyed)
  Sequencing primers: 5′ RNAde-BB-3 (tacggacgaccttcaccttc)
Terms and licenses: Academic/Nonprofit Terms; Industry Terms: Not Available to Industry
How to cite: mRFP1-31 was a gift from Howard Salis (Addgene plasmid # 63823 ; http://n2t.net/addgene:63823 ; RRID:Addgene_63823)
