[The description below was written by a language model from this plasmid's Addgene catalogue record and pLannotate feature annotations shown in this document.]
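Description:
mRFP1-31 is a small (about 2.8 kb) high-copy bacterial expression plasmid built on the FTV backbone and is one member of a library of ribosome binding site variants that drive the red fluorescent protein mRFP1 at different translation rates. It replicates in E. coli through a ColE1/pUC-type origin. Selection is with chloramphenicol, conferred by a cat (chloramphenicol acetyltransferase) gene with its native promoter, which is followed by a lambda t0 terminator.

The payload is a single constitutive expression cassette. The catalogue entry names the promoter as J23100, a strong constitutive sigma-70 promoter from the Anderson collection. The automated annotation instead picks up a partial match to the closely related J23119 promoter at the same position, which is consistent with the high similarity among members of that family. About fifty bases separate the promoter from the mRFP1 start codon. This interval presumably holds the variant-specific RBS that distinguishes this clone from other library members, but it is not annotated, and the record gives neither its sequence nor its predicted strength. The mRFP1 coding sequence is a synthetic version codon-optimized for E. coli and encodes a monomeric red fluorescent protein derived from Discosoma. Downstream lie several terminators, an rrnB T1, a T7Te and a second rrnB T1, which insulate the reporter from the rest of the plasmid.

With the promoter and coding sequence held constant across the library, differences in red fluorescence report differences in translation initiation. Constructs of this kind are used to map sequence to expression level and to tune protein output in engineered bacterial genetic systems.
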