Features (pLannotate 1.2.2; 9 found; start..end, strand, type, name):
     66..90      +  promoter       J23119(SpeI) promoter (fragment): bacterial promoter (Registry of Standard Biological Parts BBa J23119) modified to end with an SpeI site
    143..817     +  CDS            mRFP1: mRFP1 is a basic (constitutively fluorescent) red fluorescent protein published in 2002, derived from Discosoma sp.. It is reported to be a somewhat slowly-maturing monomer with low acid sensitivity.
    865..936     +  terminator     rrnB T1 terminator: transcription terminator T1 from the E. coli rrnB gene
    952..979     +  terminator     T7Te terminator: phage T7 early transcription terminator
   1021..1107    +  terminator     rrnB T1 terminator: Escherichia coli rrnB; transcription terminator T1 from the E. coli rrnB gene
   1272..1860    -  rep_origin     ori: high-copy-number ColE1/pMB1/pBR322/pUC origin of replication
   1949..2043    -  terminator     lambda t0 terminator: transcription terminator from phage lambda
   2067..2723    -  CDS            cat: CAT_ECOLX - Experimental evidence at protein level: Swiss-Prot protein existence level 1. This enzyme is an effector of chloramphenicol resistance in bacteria. From Escherichia coli. This protein is used as a marker in many commonly used cloning vectors, such as pACYC184.
   2724..13      -  promoter       cat promoter (across the origin): promoter of the E. coli cat gene encoding chloramphenicol acetyltransferase
>Addgene plasmid #63823 | mRFP1-31 | depositor full sequence | sequence record 106556 | Full Sequence
TACGTGCCGATCAACGTCTCATTTTCGCCAGATATCCTCGAGCGCGGAATTCCCTAGGGGATCCGTTGAC
GGCTAGCTCAGTCCTAGGTACAGTGCTAGCTTCTAGAAACGACGTCGACGATCACAACTTCAGGGGGTAT
TCATGGCGAGCTCTGAAGACGTTATCAAAGAGTTCATGCGTTTCAAAGTTCGTATGGAAGGTTCCGTTAA
CGGTCACGAGTTCGAAATCGAAGGTGAAGGTGAAGGTCGTCCGTACGAAGGTACCCAGACCGCTAAACTG
AAAGTTACCAAAGGTGGTCCGCTGCCGTTCGCTTGGGACATCCTGTCCCCGCAGTTCCAGTACGGTTCCA
AAGCTTACGTTAAACACCCGGCTGACATCCCGGACTACCTGAAACTGTCCTTCCCGGAAGGTTTCAAATG
GGAACGTGTTATGAACTTCGAAGACGGTGGTGTTGTTACCGTTACCCAGGACTCCTCCCTGCAAGACGGT
GAGTTCATCTACAAAGTTAAACTGCGTGGTACCAACTTCCCGTCCGACGGTCCGGTTATGCAGAAAAAAA
CCATGGGTTGGGAAGCTTCCACCGAACGTATGTACCCGGAAGACGGTGCTCTGAAAGGTGAAATCAAAAT
GCGTCTGAAACTGAAAGACGGTGGTCACTACGACGCTGAAGTTAAAACCACCTACATGGCTAAAAAACCG
GTTCAGCTGCCGGGTGCTTACAAAACCGACATCAAACTGGACATCACCTCCCACAACGAAGACTACACCA
TCGTTGAACAGTACGAACGTGCTGAAGGTCGTCACTCCACCGGTGCTTAATAAGGCCGGCCGTGCTAGTG
TAGATCGCTACTAGAGCCAGGCATCAAATAAAACGAAAGGCTCAGTCGAAAGACTGGGCCTTTCGTTTTA
TCTGTTGTTTGTCGGTGAACGCTCTCTACTAGAGTCACACTGGCTCACCTTCGGGTGGGCCTTTCTGCGT
TTATACAATTGACTAGTCTGCAGAAAAGCGGCCGCGGCATCAAATAAAACGAAAGGCTCAGTCGAAAGAC
TGGGCCTTTCGTTTTATCTGTTGTTTGTCGGTGAACGCTCTCCTGAGTAGGACAAATCCGCCGCCCTAGA
GCATGCGCGTTCGGCTGCGGCGAGCGGTATCAGCTCACTCAAAGGCGGTAATACGGTTATCCACAGAATC
AGGGGATAACGCAGGAAAGAACATGTGAGCAAAAGGCCAGCAAAAGGCCAGGAACCGTAAAAAGGCCGCG
TTGCTGGCGTTTTTCCATAGGCTCCGCCCCCCTGACGAGCATCACAAAAATCGACGCTCAAGTCAGAGGT
GGCGAAACCCGACAGGACTATAAAGATACCAGGCGTTTCCCCCTGGAAGCTCCCTCGTGCGCTCTCCTGT
TCCGACCCTGCCGCTTACCGGATACCTGTCCGCCTTTCTCCCTTCGGGAAGCGTGGCGCTTTCTCATAGC
TCACGCTGTAGGTATCTCAGTTCGGTGTAGGTCGTTCGCTCCAAGCTGGGCTGTGTGCACGAACCCCCCG
TTCAGCCCGACCGCTGCGCCTTATCCGGTAACTATCGTCTTGAGTCCAACCCGGTAAGACACGACTTATC
GCCACTGGCAGCAGCCACTGGTAACAGGATTAGCAGAGCGAGGTATGTAGGCGGTGCTACAGAGTTCTTG
AAGTGGTGGCCTAACTACGGCTACACTAGAAGGACAGTATTTGGTATCTGCGCTCTGCTGAAGCCAGTTA
CCTTCGGAAAAAGAGTTGGTAGCTCTTGATCCGGCAAACAAACCACCGCTGGTAGCGGTGGTTTTTTTGT
TTGCAAGCAGCAGATTACGCGCAGAAAAAAAGGATCTCAAGAAGATCCTTTGATCTTTTCTACGGGGTCT
GACGCTCAGTGGAACGAAAACTCACGTTAAGGGATTTTGGTCATGCCCGGGTGCTTGGATTCTCACCAAT
AAAAAACGCCCGGCGGCAACCGAGCGTTCTGAACAAATCCAGATGGAGTTCTGAGGTCATTACTGGATCT
ATCAACAGGAGTCCAAGCGGTACCGATATCAAATTACGCCCCGCCCTGCCACTCATCGCAGTACTGTTGT
AATTCATTAAGCATTCTGCCGACATGGAAGCCATCACAAACGGCATGATGAACCTGAATCGCCAGCGGCA
TCAGCACCTTGTCGCCTTGCGTATAATATTTGCCCATGGTGAAAACGGGGGCGAAGAAGTTGTCCATATT
GGCCACGTTTAAATCAAAACTGGTGAAACTCACCCAGGGATTGGCTGAGACGAAAAACATATTCTCAATA
AACCCTTTAGGGAAATAGGCCAGGTTTTCACCGTAACACGCCACATCTTGCGAATATATGTGTAGAAACT
GCCGGAAATCGTCGTGGTATTCACTCCAGAGCGATGAAAACGTTTCAGTTTGCTCATGGAAAACGGTGTA
ACAAGGGTGAACACTATCCCATATCACCAGCTCACCGTCTTTCATTGCCATACGAAATTCCGGATGAGCA
TTCATCAGGCGGGCAAGAATGTGAATAAAGGCCGGATAAAACTTGTGCTTATTTTTCTTTACGGTCTTTA
AAAAGGCCGTAATATCCAGCTGAACGGTCTGGTTATAGGTACATTGAGCAACTGACTGAAATGCCTCAAA
ATGTTCTTTACGATGCCATTGGGATATATCAACGGTGGTATATCCAGTGATTTTTTTCTCCATTTTAGCT
TCCTTAGCTCCTGAAAATCTCGATAACTCAAAAAATACGCCCGGTAGTGATCTTATTTCATTATGGTGAA
AGTTGGAACCTCT
