>Addgene plasmid #63823 | mRFP1-31 | addgene partial sequence | sequence record 108513 | jkRFP-F 5'-tggtcactacgacgctgaag-3'
CCGACATCAAACTGGACATCACCTCCCACAACGAAGACTACACCATCGTTGAACAGTACGAACGTGCTGA
AGGTCGTCACTCCACCGGTGCTTAATAAGGCCGGCCGTGCTAGTGTAGATCGCTACTAGAGCCAGGCATC
AAATAAAACGAAAGGCTCAGTCGAAAGACTGGGCCTTTCGTTTTATCTGTTGTTTGTCGGTGAACGCTCT
CTACTAGAGTCACACTGGCTCACCTTCGGGTGGGCCTTTCTGCGTTTATACAATTGACTAGTCCAACTGC
AGAAAAGCGGCCGCGGCATCAAATAAAACGAAAGGCTCAGTCGAAAGACTGGGCCTTTCGTTTTATCTGT
TGTTTGTCGGTGAACGCTCTCCTGAGTAGGACAAATCCGCCGCCCTAGAGCATGCGCGTTCGGCTGCGGC
GAGCGGTATCAGCTCACTCAAAGGCGGTAATACGGTTATCCACAGAATCAGGGGATAACGCAGGAAAGAA
CATGTGAGCAAAAGGCCAGCAAAAGGCCAGGAACCGTAAAAAGGCCGCGTTGCTGGCGTTTTTCCATAGG
CTCCGCCCCCCTGACGAGCATCACAAAAATCGACGCTCAAGTCAGAGGTGGCGAAACCCGACAGGACTAT
AAAGATACCAGGCGTTTCCCCCTGGAAGCTCCCTCGTGCGCTCTCCTGTTCCGACCCTGCCGCTTACCGG
ATACCTGTCCGCCTTTCTCCCTTCGGGAAGCGTGGCGCTTTCTCATAGCTCACGCTGTAGGTATCTCAGT
TCGGTGTAGGTCGTTCGCTCCAAGCT
