>Addgene plasmid #63823 | mRFP1-31 | addgene partial sequence | sequence record 108514 | jkRFP-R 5'-gctttggaaccgtactggaa-3'
TTTGGTAACTTTCAGTTTAGCGGTCTGGGTACCTTCGTACGGACGACCTTCACCTTCACCTTCGATTTCG
AACTCGTGACCGTTAACGGAACCTTCCATACGAACTTTGAAACGCATGAACTCTTTGATAACGTCTTCAG
AGCTCGCCATGAATACCCCCTGAAGTTGTGATCGTCGACGTCGTTTCTAGAAGCTAGCACTGTACCTAGG
ACTGAGCTAGCCGTCAACGGATCCCCTAGGGAATTCCGCGCTCGAGGATATCTGGCGAAAATGAGACGTT
GATCGGCACGTAAGAGGTTCCAACTTTCACCATAATGAAATAAGATCACTACCGGGCGTATTTTTTGAGT
TATCGAGATTTTCAGGAGCTAAGGAAGCTAAAATGGAGAAAAAAATCACTGGATATACCACCGTTGATAT
ATCCCAATGGCATCGTAAAGAACATTTTGAGGCATTTCAGTCAGTTGCTCAATGTACCTATAACCAGACC
GTTCAGCTGGATATTACGGCCTTTTTAAAGACCGTAAAGAAAAATAAGCACAAGTTTTATCCGGCCTTTA
TTCACATTCTTGCCCGCCTGATGAATGCTCATCCGGAATTTCGTATGGCAATGAAAGACGGTGAGCTGGT
GATATGGGATAGTGTTCACCCTTGTTACACCGTTTTCCATGAGCAAACTGAAACGTTTTCATCGCTCTGG
AGTGAATACCACGACGATTTCCGGCAGTTTCTACACATATATTCGCAAGATGTGGCGTGTTACGGTG
